Addgene plasmid #160620: pLX-B2alpha2 (GB1696)
Purpose: (Empty Backbone) pLX series: pBBR1-based T-DNA binary vector for plant transformation (alpha2)
Depositing lab: Juan Antonio García & Fabio Pasin. Depositing organization: Lab of Juan Antonio García. Publication: Multiple T-DNA Delivery to Plants Using Novel Mini Binary Vectors with Compatible Replication Origins. Pasin F, Bedoya LC, Bernabe-Orts JM, Gallo A, Simon-Mateo C, Orzaez D, Garcia JA. ACS Synth Biol. 2017 Oct 20;6(10):1962-1968. doi: 10.1021/acssynbio.6b00354. Epub 2017 Jun 28. PubMed 28657330.
Backbone
  Vector backbone: pLX-B2alpha2
  Backbone manufacturer: Pasin et al., ACS Synth Biol. 2017;6(10):1962-1968. https://doi.org/10.1021/acssynbio.6b00354
  Backbone size (bp): 3287
  Vector type: Synthetic Biology
  Selectable markers: lacZ
Growth in bacteria
  Bacterial resistance: Kanamycin, 50 μg/mL
  Growth temperature: 37°C
  Growth strain: DH5alpha
  Copy number: Unknown
Gene/Insert
  Gene/Insert name: None
Terms and licenses: Academic/Nonprofit Terms; Industry Terms: Not Available to Industry
Depositor comments: GoldenBraid compatibility: enzyme in BsaI, enzyme out BsmBI.
How to cite: pLX-B2alpha2 (GB1696) was a gift from Juan Antonio García & Fabio Pasin (Addgene plasmid # 160620 ; http://n2t.net/addgene:160620 ; RRID:Addgene_160620)
