[The description below was written by a language model from this plasmid's Addgene catalogue record and pLannotate feature annotations shown in this document.]
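Description:
pLX-B2alpha2 (GB1696) is an empty mini binary T-DNA vector of 3,287 bp from the pLX series, built for Agrobacterium-mediated plant transformation and classed as a synthetic biology backbone. It replicates from the broad-host-range pBBR1 origin together with its cognate pBBR1 Rep protein, a pairing that supports maintenance in both E. coli and Agrobacterium. Selection in bacteria is by kanamycin, conferred by the aphA1 (nptI) aminoglycoside phosphotransferase gene. The series was designed around compact backbones with mutually compatible replication origins, so that several T-DNA plasmids can coexist in one bacterial cell and be delivered to plants together.

The vector carries no insert. The annotated T-DNA region begins with two tandem left border repeats, one of octopine Ach5 type and one of nopaline C58 type. These are followed by a cloning cassette made up of a lacZα fragment driven by a lac UV5 promoter. This cassette serves as a blue/white screening marker: replacing lacZα with assembled DNA abolishes α-complementation, so recombinant colonies can be identified by colour. A right border repeat is not called in the automated feature table, although a functional binary vector would be expected to have one. No plant selectable marker or plant promoter is annotated either, which fits an empty acceptor.

The plasmid is GoldenBraid compatible as an alpha2-level destination vector. Parts or transcriptional units are assembled into it with BsaI, and the resulting module can be released with BsmBI for the next round of binary assembly into higher-order multigene constructs.
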