Features (pLannotate 1.2.2; 7 found; start..end, strand, type, name):
    737..761     +  misc_feature   LB T-DNA repeat: left border repeat from octopine Ach5 T-DNA
    788..812     +  misc_feature   LB T-DNA repeat: left border repeat from nopaline C58 T-DNA
    950..1055    -  CDS            lacZα (fragment): LacZα fragment of β-galactosidase; lacZ fragment
   1135..1165    -  promoter       lac UV5 promoter: E. coli lac promoter with an "up" mutation
   1432..2244    -  CDS            aphA1: KKA1_ECOLX - Also known as nptI. Protein inferred from homology: Swiss-Prot protein existence level 3. Resistance to kanamycin and structurally-related aminoglycosides, including amikacin. From Escherichia coli.
   2370..3032    -  CDS            pBBR1 Rep: replication protein for the broad-host-range plasmid pBBR1 from Bordetella bronchiseptica
   3033..517     -  rep_origin     pBBR1 oriV (across the origin): replication origin of the broad-host-range plasmid pBBR1 from Bordetella bronchiseptica; requires the pBBR1 Rep protein for replication
>Addgene plasmid #160620 | pLX-B2alpha2 (GB1696) | addgene full sequence | sequence record 318483 | Addgene NGS Result
CCCCTGCGGGGTTCCCCCACGCCTTCGGCGCGGCTCCCCCTCCGGCAAAAAGTGGCCCCTCCGGGGCTTG
TTGATCGACTGCGCGGCCTTCGGCCTTGCCCAAGGTGGCGCTGCCCCCTTGGAACCCCCGCACTCGCCGC
CGTGAGGCTCGGGGGGCAGGCGGGCGGGCTTCGCCCTTCGACTGCCCCCACTCGCATAGGCTTGGGTCGT
TCCAGGCGCGTCAAGGCCAAGCCGCTGCGCGGTCGCTGCGCGAGCCTTGACCCGCCTTCCACTTGGTGTC
CAACCGGCAAGCGAAGCGCGCAGGCCGCAGGCCGGAGGCTTTTCCCCAGAGAAAATTAAAAAAATTGATG
GGGCAAGGCCGCAGGCCGCGCAGTTGGAGCCGGTGGGTATGTGGTCGAAGGCTGGGTAGCCGGTGGGCAA
TCCCTGTGGTCAAGCTCGTGGGCAGGCGCAGCCTGTCCATCAGCTTGTCCAGCAGGGTTGTCCACGGGCC
GAGCGAAGCGAGCCAGCCGGTGGCCGCTCGCGGCCATCGTCCACATATCCACGGGCTGGCAAGGGAGCGC
AGCGACCGCGCAGGGCGAAGCCCGGAGAGCAAGCCCGTAGGGGGCCATCATCAGTTCGGTGGTCTTCCGA
CGAACAATAAGGCCGCAAATCGCGGCCTTTTTTATTGATAACAAAACCGGCTCAGTTCTGCGTAGAAACC
AACATGCAAGCTCCACCGGGTGCAAAGCGGCAGCGGCGGCAGGATATATTCAATTGTAAATGGCTTCATG
TCCGGGAAATCTACTGGTGGCAGGATATATTGTGGTGTAAACAATGGAGAAAAAGATTAATTAAGTACTA
GTAGCCTGGTCGAAACCGTCTCAGTCAGGAGAGAGACCAAAAGCAAAAACCCGCCGAAGCGGGTTACTAG
CGCCATTCGCCATTCAGAGAGCGGAGCTGCTGCGACGGACGATCGGTACGCGCCTCTTCGCTATTACGCC
AACTGGCGAAAGGTGGATGTGCTGCAAGGCGATTAAGTTGGGTAACGCCAGGGTTTTCCCAGTCACGACG
TTGTAGTACCACGGCAAGGCTATCTGTAATCATTGTTGTACTCCGGTTAGGACGGATTGGGAACTGGCTA
ACTCAAAATCCACACATTATACGAGCCGGAAGCATAAAGTGTAAAGCCTGGGGTGCCTAATGAGTGAGGT
CTCTCGCTGGAGACGGGACAAGGATGCGAGCTAGCCTGCAGGAATTGTTGATTTTGTGATGACTGATGGC
AGGATATATGCGGTTGTAATTCATTTTTATTGTCTAAATTTCTGTATTTGTTTGTTTGTTCGGTTGTAAA
TTTTTTTGGAAGAACAAGAAAAGAAAAAACACCCGTTAGGGTGTTTTTAGTTAGTGTGGCGCGCCGACTT
GCGACATGCGGTCCTTTGCAATCAACTATTAGAAAAATTCATCCAGCATCAGATGAAATTGCAGTTTGTT
CATATCCGGATTATCAATGCCATATTTCTGAAACAGACGTTTTTGCAGGCTCGGGCTAAATTCGCCCAGG
CAGTTCCACAGAATGGCCAGATCCTGATAACGATCCGCAATGCCCACACGGCCCACATCAATGCAGCCAA
TCAGTTTGCCTTCATCGAAAATCAGGTTATCCAGGCTAAAATCGCCGTGGGTCACCACGCTATCCGGGCT
AAACGGCAGCAGTTTATGCATTTCTTTCCACACCTGTTCCACCGGCCAGCCGTTACGTTCATCATCAAAA
TCGCTCGCATCCACCAGGCCGTTGTTCATACGGCTCTGCGCCTGGGCCAGACGAAACACACGATCGCTGT
TAAACGGGCAGTTGCACACCGGAATGCTATGCAGACGACGCAGAAACACGGCCAGCGCATCCACAATGTT
TTCGCCGCTATCCGGATATTCTTCCAGCACCTGAAACGCGGTTTTGCCCGGAATCGCGGTGGTCAGCAGC
CACGCATCATCCGGGGTGCGAATAAAATGTTTAATGGTCGGCAGCGGCATAAATTCGGTCAGCCAGTTCA
GACGCACCATTTCATCGGTCACATCGTTCGCCACGCTGCCTTTGCCATGTTTCAGAAACAGTTCCGGCGC
ATCCGGTTTGCCATACAGACGATAAATGGTCGCGCCGCTCTGACCCACGTTATCACGCGCCCATTTATAG
CCATACAGATCCGCATCCATGTTGCTGTTCAGACGCGGACGGCTACAGCTCGTTTCACGCTGAATATGGC
TCATAACACCCCTTGTATTACTGTTTATGTAAGCAGACAGTTTTATTGTTCATGATGATATATTTTTATC
TTGTGCAATGTAACATCAGAGATTTTGAGACACAAGATCGGATTGGCGGTTATGCGGTTCTACCGGCGCG
GCAGCGTTACCCGTGTCGGCGGCTCCAACGGCTCGCCATCGTCCAGAAAACACGGCTCATCGGGCATCGG
CAGGCGCTGCTGCCCGCGCCGTTCCCATTCCTCCGTTTCGGTCAAGGCTGGCAGGTCTGGTTCCATGCCC
GGAATGCCGGGCTGGCTGGGCGGCTCCTCGCCGGGGCCGGTCGGTAGTTGCTGCTCGCCCGGATACAGGG
TCGGGATGCGGCGCAGGTCGCCATGCCCCAACAGCGATTCGTCCTGGTCGTCGTGATCAACCACCACGGC
GGCACTGAACACCGACAGGCGCAACTGGTCGCGGGGCTGGCCCCACGCCACGCGGTCATTGACCACGTAG
GCCGACACGGTGCCGGGGCCGTTGAGCTTCACGACGGAGATCCAGCGCTCGGCCACCAAGTCCTTGACTG
CGTATTGGACCGTCCGCAAAGAACGTCCGATGAGCTTGGAAAGTGTCTTCTGGCTGACCACCACGGCGTT
CTGGTGGCCCATCTGCGCCACGAGGTGATGCAGCAGCATTGCCGCCGTGGGTTTCCTCGCAATAAGCCCG
GCCCACGCCTCATGCGCTTTGCGTTCCGTTTGCACCCAGTGACCGGGCTTGTTCTTGGCTTGAATGCCGA
TTTCTCTGGACTGCGTGGCCATGCTTATCTCCATGCGGTAGGGGTGCCGCACGGTTGCGGCACCATGCGC
AATCAGCTGCAACTTTTCGGCAGCGCGACAACAATTATGCGTTGCGTAAAAGTGGCAGTCAATTACAGAT
TTTCTTTAACCTACGCAATGAGCTATTGCGGGGGGTGCCGCAATGAGCTGTTGCGTACCCCCCTTTTTTA
AGTTGTTGATTTTTAAGTCTTTCGCATTTCGCCCTATATCTAGTTCTTTGGTGCCCAAAGAAGGGCA
